Addgene plasmid #241068: pDMJ2-SARS-CoV-2-Spike (BA.2.12.1-7a)
Purpose: Expresses SARS-CoV-2 spike (BA.2.12.1-7a) protein for creating pseudotyped virus
Depositing lab: Jeremy Luban. Depositing organization: University of Massachusetts, Worcester. Publication: Computationally designed proteins mimic antibody immune evasion in viral evolution. Youssef N, Gurev S, Ghantous F, Brock KP, Jaimes JA, Thadani NN, Dauphin A, Sherman AC, Yurkovetskiy L, Soto D, Estanboulieh R, Kotzen B, Notin P, Kollasch AW, Cohen AA, Dross SE, Erasmus J, Fuller DH, Bjorkman PJ, Lemieux JE, Luban J, Seaman MS, Marks DS. Immunity. 2025 May 6:S1074-7613(25)00178-5. doi: 10.1016/j.immuni.2025.04.015. PubMed 40345199.
Backbone
  Vector backbone: pDMJ2
  Vector type: Mammalian Expression
Growth in bacteria
  Bacterial resistance: Ampicillin, 100 μg/mL
  Growth temperature: 37°C
  Growth strain: DH5alpha
  Copy number: High Copy
Gene/Insert
  Gene/Insert name: Spike (BA.2.12.1-7a)
  Species: SARS-CoV-2
  Mutation: T19I,L24del,P25del,P26del,A27S,G142D,K147N,S155R,V213G,G339D,R346T,S371F,S373P,S375F,T376A,D405N,R408S,K417N,N440K,L452Q,S477N,T478K,E484A,F490R,Q493R,S494R,Q498Y,N501Y,Y505H,K529L,D614G,H655Y,N679K,P681H,S704L,N764K,D796Y,Q954H,N969K
  Entrez Gene: S (a.k.a. GU280_gp02, spike glycoprotein)
  Cloning method: Gene Synthesis
Terms and licenses: Academic/Nonprofit Terms; Industry Terms: Not Available to Industry
How to cite: pDMJ2-SARS-CoV-2-Spike (BA.2.12.1-7a) was a gift from Jeremy Luban (Addgene plasmid # 241068 ; http://n2t.net/addgene:241068 ; RRID:Addgene_241068)
