[The description below was written by a language model from this plasmid's Addgene catalogue record and pLannotate feature annotations shown in this document.]
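Description:
pDMJ2-SARS-CoV-2-Spike (BA.2.12.1-7a) is a mammalian expression plasmid of about 7.4 kb built on the pDMJ2 backbone. It is propagated in E. coli as a high-copy plasmid through a ColE1/pUC-type origin and selected with ampicillin via a β-lactamase gene under its own bla promoter. A short fragment of the pBR322 basis-of-mobility region is also annotated. No mammalian selection marker or viral packaging elements appear in the feature table, which fits its use as a transient transfection vector.

The payload is a synthesized open reading frame of roughly 3.76 kb encoding the SARS-CoV-2 spike glycoprotein. It carries a long list of substitutions, plus a three-residue deletion near the N-terminus. These include changes typical of the Omicron BA.2.12.1 lineage, such as L452Q, S704L, D614G, N501Y and P681H, along with additional changes in the N-terminal and receptor-binding domains, such as K147N, S155R, R346T, F490R, S494R, Q498Y and K529L. Given the "7a" designation and the associated study on computationally designed proteins that mimic antibody escape, these extra changes appear to be a designed variant set.

Transcription is driven by the human CMV immediate-early enhancer and promoter. Between the promoter and the coding sequence lie a fragment of the HTLV-1 LTR and a partial CMV intron A, a leader arrangement commonly used to boost mRNA processing and expression. A bovine growth hormone polyadenylation signal terminates the transcript. No epitope tag or reporter is annotated. The stated purpose is to supply spike in trans for making pseudotyped virus particles, which the associated study's theme suggests are used to study antibody escape.
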