Features (pLannotate 1.2.2; 10 found; start..end, strand, type, name):
      1..3756    +  CDS            S: SPIKE_SARS2 - Experimental evidence at protein level: Swiss-Prot protein existence level 1. [Spike glycoprotein]: May down-regulate host tetherin (BST2) by lysosomal degradation, thereby counteracting its antiviral activity. From Severe acute respiratory syndrome coronavirus 2 (2019-nCoV) (SARS-CoV-2).
   3779..4003    +  polyA_signal   bGH poly(A) signal: bovine growth hormone polyadenylation signal
   4418..5006    -  rep_origin     ori: high-copy-number ColE1/pMB1/pBR322/pUC origin of replication
   5177..6037    -  CDS            AmpR: β-lactamase; bla; confers resistance to ampicillin, carbenicillin, and related antibiotics
   6038..6142    -  promoter       AmpR promoter: bla
   6182..6239    +  misc_feature   bom (fragment): basis of mobility region from pBR322
   6325..6704    +  enhancer       CMV enhancer: human cytomegalovirus immediate early enhancer
   6705..6908    +  promoter       CMV promoter: human cytomegalovirus (CMV) immediate early promoter
   6997..7224    +  LTR            5' LTR (truncated) (fragment): truncated 5' long terminal repeat (LTR) from human T-cell leukemia virus (HTLV) type 1
   7228..7338    +  intron         CMV intron (fragment): modified intron A from human cytomegalovirus
>Addgene plasmid #241068 | pDMJ2-SARS-CoV-2-Spike (BA.2.12.1-7a) | addgene full sequence | sequence record 486193 | Addgene NGS Result
ATGTTCGTGTTTCTGGTTCTTCTTCCCCTGGTGTCTAGTCAGTGCGTCAACTTGATCACGCGAACACAGA
GCTACACCAATTCCTTTACACGAGGCGTCTACTATCCCGACAAGGTGTTCCGAAGCAGTGTTTTGCACTC
CACGCAGGACCTTTTCTTGCCCTTCTTCTCAAATGTGACTTGGTTTCATGCAATACACGTATCCGGGACT
AATGGCACTAAGAGATTCGACAATCCCGTGTTGCCTTTTAACGACGGCGTGTATTTTGCCAGTACAGAAA
AGAGCAATATTATCCGGGGATGGATCTTCGGCACGACTCTGGATAGTAAAACACAATCCCTGCTGATCGT
GAATAATGCGACAAACGTCGTCATAAAAGTCTGCGAGTTCCAGTTCTGCAACGACCCTTTCCTCGACGTG
TATTACCATAACAACAATAAATCTTGGATGGAACGGGAGTTTCGCGTGTACTCCAGTGCAAATAACTGTA
CTTTTGAGTACGTAAGCCAGCCTTTCCTGATGGACCTCGAAGGGAAACAGGGGAACTTTAAGAACCTGCG
CGAATTCGTGTTCAAGAACATCGACGGTTATTTTAAAATATACAGCAAGCACACCCCTATTAACCTGGGC
AGAGATTTGCCACAAGGTTTTAGCGCCCTGGAACCCCTCGTGGACCTTCCTATCGGCATCAACATCACGC
GCTTCCAAACTCTGCTCGCACTGCATCGGTCTTATCTGACCCCTGGAGATTCATCCTCAGGATGGACCGC
GGGTGCTGCTGCATATTATGTGGGATATCTGCAGCCTAGGACCTTCCTGCTCAAATACAACGAGAACGGC
ACCATCACTGACGCTGTTGATTGCGCGCTGGACCCATTGTCTGAAACCAAATGCACACTGAAAAGCTTCA
CAGTCGAGAAGGGCATTTACCAGACGAGCAACTTCAGAGTTCAGCCCACAGAGAGCATCGTTCGCTTCCC
CAACATTACCAATTTGTGCCCATTCGACGAGGTCTTTAACGCAACTACCTTTGCCAGTGTTTACGCCTGG
AACAGGAAACGGATATCCAATTGCGTGGCCGATTACAGCGTACTGTACAATTTCGCTCCCTTTTTCGCCT
TTAAATGCTACGGTGTCTCCCCTACGAAGCTGAATGATCTGTGCTTTACTAATGTCTATGCGGACAGCTT
CGTTATTAGAGGTAACGAGGTCAGCCAAATCGCCCCAGGGCAGACTGGAAACATAGCCGACTACAATTAC
AAACTGCCAGATGATTTCACCGGCTGCGTCATCGCCTGGAACTCCAATAAGCTCGATAGTAAAGTGGGCG
GCAATTACAACTATCAGTATAGGCTGTTTCGAAAGAGCAACCTGAAACCTTTTGAGCGGGACATTTCAAC
AGAGATCTACCAGGCCGGAAACAAGCCCTGCAACGGGGTCGCCGGGTTCAATTGTTACCGGCCGCTGCGG
CGGTATGGATTTTACCCGACTTACGGCGTTGGCCACCAGCCATATCGGGTGGTGGTGCTGTCATTTGAGC
TGCTTCATGCGCCTGCTACAGTATGTGGGCCTAAACTGTCTACCAATCTGGTGAAAAATAAGTGCGTGAA
CTTCAACTTCAATGGCCTCACCGGGACAGGCGTGTTGACAGAATCCAATAAGAAATTCCTGCCATTCCAG
CAGTTCGGCAGGGATATCGCAGACACGACCGATGCGGTGCGAGATCCCCAGACATTGGAGATTCTGGACA
TTACTCCTTGTTCTTTTGGAGGAGTGAGTGTTATTACTCCCGGCACAAATACCTCAAATCAAGTCGCTGT
GCTGTATCAAGGTGTAAACTGTACCGAGGTCCCCGTGGCTATTCACGCCGACCAGCTGACCCCAACATGG
CGGGTATACAGCACCGGTTCTAATGTATTCCAGACCAGAGCCGGCTGCCTCATTGGAGCCGAGTACGTGA
ACAACTCTTATGAATGTGATATACCGATTGGAGCAGGTATCTGCGCCTCTTATCAGACCCAGACAAAGAG
CCACAGAAGGGCTAGGAGCGTGGCCTCCCAGTCCATAATCGCCTATACAATGTCACTGGGGGCTGAAAAT
CTGGTGGCATACAGTAACAACTCTATCGCTATCCCCACAAATTTTACCATCTCTGTGACTACAGAGATCC
TGCCAGTGTCTATGACTAAAACCTCCGTGGACTGTACCATGTACATCTGTGGTGATAGCACCGAATGTTC
CAACCTGCTCCTGCAGTACGGCAGCTTCTGCACACAGCTGAAGAGGGCACTGACAGGAATCGCCGTCGAA
CAGGATAAGAACACTCAGGAGGTGTTTGCGCAGGTTAAGCAGATTTACAAGACGCCACCAATCAAGTACT
TCGGTGGGTTCAATTTCTCTCAAATTCTGCCTGATCCTTCTAAGCCATCTAAGCGGAGCTTTATAGAGGA
TTTGCTCTTTAATAAGGTGACCCTCGCCGATGCTGGATTTATTAAGCAGTATGGCGACTGTTTGGGAGAC
ATTGCTGCTCGCGATCTGATATGTGCCCAGAAATTCAACGGGCTGACCGTACTCCCACCGCTGCTCACTG
ATGAGATGATCGCACAATATACCAGCGCCCTGCTGGCCGGCACTATTACATCCGGCTGGACGTTCGGAGC
AGGAGCCGCACTGCAAATACCTTTTGCCATGCAGATGGCATATCGCTTCAATGGGATCGGGGTGACCCAG
AACGTCCTGTACGAAAACCAGAAACTTATCGCTAACCAGTTCAATTCCGCCATTGGTAAAATCCAGGACA
GCTTGAGTTCCACAGCCAGCGCCCTCGGGAAATTGCAAGATGTAGTCAATCACAATGCACAAGCCCTGAA
TACTCTCGTCAAGCAACTGTCATCCAAGTTCGGTGCTATATCCTCCGTGCTGAATGATATCCTTAGTAGA
TTGGATAAGGTGGAGGCAGAAGTCCAGATCGACCGGCTTATTACTGGAAGGCTGCAGAGTCTGCAGACGT
ACGTCACGCAGCAGCTTATCAGAGCCGCCGAGATTAGAGCATCTGCGAATCTGGCTGCTACAAAGATGAG
TGAATGCGTGCTCGGGCAATCAAAGCGGGTCGACTTTTGTGGGAAGGGGTACCACCTCATGAGCTTCCCC
CAATCCGCCCCACATGGCGTTGTGTTCCTGCATGTTACTTACGTTCCCGCTCAAGAGAAGAACTTTACTA
CCGCTCCGGCGATCTGCCACGACGGTAAGGCACACTTTCCACGCGAAGGCGTCTTTGTTAGCAATGGAAC
ACACTGGTTTGTTACCCAGAGGAACTTTTATGAGCCCCAGATAATCACAACCGACAACACATTCGTATCT
GGGAACTGTGACGTAGTTATTGGGATCGTGAACAACACCGTGTACGATCCTCTCCAACCGGAACTTGACT
CTTTCAAGGAGGAACTGGATAAGTACTTTAAGAATCACACCTCACCCGATGTTGACCTCGGCGACATTTC
AGGAATTAATGCTAGCGTGGTGAACATCCAGAAAGAGATTGATAGACTTAACGAAGTGGCCAAGAACCTC
AACGAATCACTTATTGACCTGCAGGAGCTGGGAAAATATGAGCAGTACATTAAATGGCCTTGGTACATTT
GGCTGGGCTTTATAGCAGGCCTGATCGCTATCGTCATGGTGACCATCATGCTTTGTTGTATGACTAGCTG
CTGCAGCTGCCTCAAGGGCTGTTGTAGCTGCGGCTCTTGCTGTAAATAATGATGAGGATCCAGATCTGCT
GTGCCTTCTAGTTGCCAGCCATCTGTTGTTTGCCCCTCCCCCGTGCCTTCCTTGACCCTGGAAGGTGCCA
CTCCCACTGTCCTTTCCTAATAAAATGAGGAAATTGCATCGCATTGTCTGAGTAGGTGTCATTCTATTCT
GGGGGGTGGGGTGGGGCAGGACAGCAAGGGGGAGGATTGGGAAGACAATAGCAGGCATGCTGGGGATGCG
GTGGGCTCTATGGGTACCCAGGTGCTGAAGAATTGACCCGGTTCCTCCTGGGCCAGAAAGAAGCAGGCAC
ATCCCCTTCTCTGTGACACACCCTGTCCACGCCCCTGGTTCTTAGTTCCAGCCCCACTCATAGGACACTC
ATAGCTCAGGAGGGCTCCGCCTTCAATCCCACCCGCTAAAGTACTTGGAGCGGTCTCTCCCTCCCTCATC
AGCCCACCAAACCAAACCTAGCCTCCAAGAGTGGGAAGAAATTAAAGCAAGATAGGCTATTAAGTGCAGA
GGGAGAGAAAATGCCTCCAACATGTGAGGAAGTAATGAGAGAAATCATAGAATTTTAAGGCCATGATTTA
AGGCCAATCGGAAAGAACATGTGAGCAAAAGGCCAGCAAAAGGCCAGGAACCGTAAAAAGGCCGCGTTGC
TGGCGTTTTTCCATAGGCTCCGCCCCCCTGACGAGCATCACAAAAATCGACGCTCAAGTCAGAGGTGGCG
AAACCCGACAGGACTATAAAGATACCAGGCGTTTCCCCCTGGAAGCTCCCTCGTGCGCTCTCCTGTTCCG
ACCCTGCCGCTTACCGGATACCTGTCCGCCTTTCTCCCTTCGGGAAGCGTGGCGCTTTCTCATAGCTCAC
GCTGTAGGTATCTCAGTTCGGTGTAGGTCGTTCGCTCCAAGCTGGGCTGTGTGCACGAACCCCCCGTTCA
GCCCGACCGCTGCGCCTTATCCGGTAACTATCGTCTTGAGTCCAACCCGGTAAGACACGACTTATCGCCA
CTGGCAGCAGCCACTGGTAACAGGATTAGCAGAGCGAGGTATGTAGGCGGTGCTACAGAGTTCTTGAAGT
GGTGGCCTAACTACGGCTACACTAGAAGAACAGTATTTGGTATCTGCGCTCTGCTGAAGCCAGTTACCTT
CGGAAAAAGAGTTGGTAGCTCTTGATCCGGCAAACAAACCACCGCTGGTAGCGGTGGTTTTTTTGTTTGC
AAGCAGCAGATTACGCGCAGAAAAAAAGGATCTCAAGAAGATCCTTTGATCTTTTCTACGGGGTCTGACG
CTCAGTGGAACGAAAACTCACGTTAAGGGATTTTGGTCATGAGATTATCAAAAAGGATCTTCACCTAGAT
CCTTTTAAATTAAAAATGAAGTTTTAAATCAATCTAAAGTATATATGAGTAAACTTGGTCTGACAGTTAC
CAATGCTTAATCAGTGAGGCACCTATCTCAGCGATCTGTCTATTTCGTTCATCCATAGTTGCCTGACTCC
CCGTCGTGTAGATAACTACGATACGGGAGGGCTTACCATCTGGCCCCAGTGCTGCAATGATACCGCGAGA
CCCACGCTCACCGGCTCCAGATTTATCAGCAATAAACCAGCCAGCCGGAAGGGCCGAGCGCAGAAGTGGT
CCTGCAACTTTATCCGCCTCCATCCAGTCTATTAATTGTTGCCGGGAAGCTAGAGTAAGTAGTTCGCCAG
TTAATAGTTTGCGCAACGTTGTTGCCATTGCTACAGGCATCGTGGTGTCACGCTCGTCGTTTGGTATGGC
TTCATTCAGCTCCGGTTCCCAACGATCAAGGCGAGTTACATGATCCCCCATGTTGTGCAAAAAAGCGGTT
AGCTCCTTCGGTCCTCCGATCGTTGTCAGAAGTAAGTTGGCCGCAGTGTTATCACTCATGGTTATGGCAG
CACTGCATAATTCTCTTACTGTCATGCCATCCGTAAGATGCTTTTCTGTGACTGGTGAGTACTCAACCAA
GTCATTCTGAGAATAGTGTATGCGGCGACCGAGTTGCTCTTGCCCGGCGTCAATACGGGATAATACCGCG
CCACATAGCAGAACTTTAAAAGTGCTCATCATTGGAAAACGTTCTTCGGGGCGAAAACTCTCAAGGATCT
TACCGCTGTTGAGATCCAGTTCGATGTAACCCACTCGTGCACCCAACTGATCTTCAGCATCTTTTACTTT
CACCAGCGTTTCTGGGTGAGCAAAAACAGGAAGGCAAAATGCCGCAAAAAAGGGAATAAGGGCGACACGG
AAATGTTGAATACTCATACTCTTCCTTTTTCAATATTATTGAAGCATTTATCAGGGTTATTGTCTCATGA
GCGGATACATATTTGAATGTATTTAGAAAAATAAACAAATAGGGGTTCCGCGCACATTTCCCCGAAAAGT
GCCACCTGACGTCCCAATGATTGCACCATATGCGGTGTGAAATACCGCACAGATGCGTAAGGAGAAAATA
CCGCATCAGATTGGCTATTGGCCATTGCATACGTTGTATCCATATCATAATATGTACATTTATATTGGCT
CATGTCCAACATTACCGCCATGTTGACATTGATTATTGACTAGTTATTAATAGTAATCAATTACGGGGTC
ATTAGTTCATAGCCCATATATGGAGTTCCGCGTTACATAACTTACGGTAAATGGCCCGCCTGGCTGACCG
CCCAACGACCCCCGCCCATTGACGTCAATAATGACGTATGTTCCCATAGTAACGCCAATAGGGACTTTCC
ATTGACGTCAATGGGTGGAGTATTTACGGTAAACTGCCCACTTGGCAGTACATCAAGTGTATCATATGCC
AAGTACGCCCCCTATTGACGTCAATGACGGTAAATGGCCCGCCTGGCATTATGCCCAGTACATGACCTTA
TGGGACTTTCCTACTTGGCAGTACATCTACGTATTAGTCATCGCTATTACCATGGTGATGCGGTTTTGGC
AGTACATCAATGGGCGTGGATAGCGGTTTGACTCACGGGGATTTCCAAGTCTCCACCCCATTGACGTCAA
TGGGAGTTTGTTTTGGCACCAAAATCAACGGGACTTTCCAAAATGTCGTAACAACTCCGCCCCATTGACG
CAAATGGGCGGTAGGCGTGTACGGTGGGAGGTCTATATAAGCAGAGCTCGTTTAGTGAACCGTCAGATCG
CCTGGAGACGCCATCCACGCTGTTTTGACCTCCATAGAAGACACCGGGACCGATCCAGCCTCCATCGGCT
CGCATCTCTCCTTCACGCGCCCGCCGCCCTACCTGAGGCCGCCATCCACGCCGGTTGAGTCGCGTTCTGC
CGCCTCCCGCCTGTGGTGCCTCCTGAACTGCGTCCGCCGTCTAGGTAAGTTTAAAGCTCAGGTCGAGACC
GGGCCTTTGTCCGGCGCTCCCTTGGAGCCTACCTAGACTCAGCCGGCTCTCCACGCTTTGCCTGACCCTG
CTTGCTCAACTCTAGTTAACGGTGGAGGGCAGTGTAGTCTGAGCAGTACTCGTTGCTGCCGCGCGCGCCA
CCAGACATAATAGCTGACAGACTAACAGACTGTTCCTTTCCATGGGTCTTTTCTGCAGTCACCGTCGTCG
ACACGTGTGATCAGATATCGCGGCCGCTCTAGA
